Addgene plasmid #76576: PIP4K2A gRNA (BRDN0001148000)
Purpose: 3rd generation lentiviral gRNA plasmid targeting human PIP4K2A
Depositing lab: John Doench & David Root. Depositing organization: Broad Institute. Publication: Optimized sgRNA design to maximize activity and minimize off-target effects of CRISPR-Cas9. Doench JG, Fusi N, Sullender M, Hegde M, Vaimberg EW, Donovan KF, Smith I, Tothova Z, Wilen C, Orchard R, Virgin HW, Listgarten J, Root DE. Nat Biotechnol. 2016 Jan 18. doi: 10.1038/nbt.3437. PubMed 26780180.
Backbone
  Vector backbone: lentiGuide-Puro
  Backbone manufacturer: Zhang Lab (Addgene plasmid # 52963)
  Vector type: Mammalian Expression, Lentiviral, CRISPR
  Selectable markers: Puromycin
Growth in bacteria
  Bacterial resistance: Ampicillin, 100 μg/mL
  Growth temperature: 37°C
  Growth strain: DH5alpha
  Copy number: High Copy
Gene/Insert
  Gene/Insert name: PIP4K2A (alt names: PIP4K2A; NM_005028.4)
  gRNA/shRNA sequence: ACATAACAGGGATTTGAACA
  Species: H. sapiens (human)
  Entrez Gene: PIP4K2A (a.k.a. PI5P4KA, PIP5K2A, PIP5KII-alpha, PIP5KIIA, PIPK)
  Promoter: hU6
  Cloning method: Unknown
  Sequencing primers: 5′ U6-F; 3′ pS2-R
Terms and licenses: Academic/Nonprofit Terms; Industry Terms: Not Available to Industry
Depositor comments: The gRNA was designed to target the following Genbank reference sequence(s): NM_005028.4. Note that this plasmid does NOT contain Cas9. It should be used in conjunction with lentiCas9-Blast (Addgene #52962) or otherwise with cell lines already expressing Cas9. Browse the full kinome gRNA library at http://www.addgene.org/pooled-library/broadgpp-human-kinome/ or visit http://www.broadinstitute.org/rnai/public/ for detailed protocols and information.
How to cite: PIP4K2A gRNA (BRDN0001148000) was a gift from John Doench & David Root (Addgene plasmid # 76576 ; http://n2t.net/addgene:76576 ; RRID:Addgene_76576)
