[The description below was written by a language model from this plasmid's Addgene catalogue record and pLannotate feature annotations shown in this document.]
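Description:
PIP4K2A gRNA (BRDN0001148000) is a third-generation lentiviral CRISPR guide RNA plasmid built on the lentiGuide-Puro backbone and designed to target human PIP4K2A, which encodes a phosphatidylinositol-5-phosphate 4-kinase. The assembled sequence is 8,323 nt. In bacteria it is maintained as a high-copy plasmid through a ColE1/pUC-type origin and selected with ampicillin via the β-lactamase gene. The backbone also carries an f1 origin, an SV40 origin and poly(A) signal, and leftover lac and T7/T3 promoter elements.

The viral genome is arranged for Tat-independent, self-inactivating packaging. An RSV promoter drives a truncated HIV-1 5' LTR, followed by the Ψ packaging signal with a partial gag sequence, the Rev response element for Rev-dependent nuclear export, and a cPPT/CTS. The genome ends in a ΔU3 3' LTR that disables LTR promoter activity after integration.

Two expression units sit between the LTRs. A human U6 RNA polymerase III promoter transcribes the 20-nt PIP4K2A-specific spacer fused to the Streptococcus pyogenes Cas9 gRNA scaffold. Downstream, the EF-1α core promoter with its intron A drives puromycin N-acetyltransferase, which allows selection of transduced mammalian cells, and a WPRE enhances transcript expression.

The plasmid does not encode Cas9, so it must be used with a separate Cas9 vector such as lentiCas9-Blast or in cells that already express Cas9. The guide was designed against the PIP4K2A RefSeq transcript and belongs to a human kinome gRNA collection. It is typically used for knockout of PIP4K2A in human cells.
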