Features (pLannotate 1.2.2; 29 found; start..end, strand, type, name):
     14..80      +  CDS            small t antigen (fragment): SV40 (simian virus 40) small t antigen
    106..317     +  promoter       EF-1α core promoter: core promoter for human elongation factor EF-1α
    318..1256    +  intron         EF-1α intron A: intron upstream of the start codon of human EF-1α
   1278..1877    +  CDS            PuroR (fragment): puromycin N-acetyltransferase; pac from Streptomyces; confers resistance to puromycin
   1893..2481    +  misc_feature   WPRE: woodchuck hepatitis virus posttranscriptional regulatory element
   2532..2551    +  misc_feature   cPPT/CTS (fragment): central polypurine tract and central termination sequence of HIV-1
   2553..2786    +  LTR            3' LTR (ΔU3): self-inactivating 3' long terminal repeat (LTR) from HIV-1
   2864..2985    +  polyA_signal   SV40 poly(A) signal: SV40 polyadenylation signal
   3025..3160    +  rep_origin     SV40 ori: SV40 origin of replication
   3181..3199    -  promoter       T7 promoter: promoter for bacteriophage T7 RNA polymerase
   3207..3362    +  CDS            lacZα (fragment): LacZα fragment of β-galactosidase; lacZ fragment
   3367..3795    +  rep_origin     f1 ori (sequence partly withheld): f1 bacteriophage origin of replication; arrow indicates direction of (+) strand synthesis
   3848..3952    +  promoter       AmpR promoter: bla
   3953..4813    +  CDS            AmpR: β-lactamase; bla; confers resistance to ampicillin, carbenicillin, and related antibiotics
   4984..5572    +  rep_origin     ori: high-copy-number ColE1/pMB1/pBR322/pUC origin of replication
   5755..5847    +  CDS            lacI (fragment): lac repressor; lacI; The lac repressor binds to the lac operator to inhibit transcription in E. coli. This inhibition can be relieved by adding lactose or isopropyl-β-D-thiogalactopyranoside (IPTG).
   5860..5881    +  protein_bind   CAP binding site: CAP binding activates transcription in the presence of cAMP. E. coli catabolite activator protein
   5896..5926    +  promoter       lac promoter: promoter for the E. coli lac operon
   5934..5950    +  protein_bind   lac operator: The lac repressor binds to the lac operator to inhibit transcription in E. coli. This inhibition can be relieved by adding lactose or isopropyl-β-D-thiogalactopyranoside (IPTG). lac repressor encoded by lacI
   5995..6013    +  promoter       T3 promoter: promoter for bacteriophage T3 RNA polymerase
   6041..6267    +  promoter       RSV promoter: Rous sarcoma virus enhancer/promoter
   6268..6448    +  LTR            5' LTR (truncated): truncated 5' long terminal repeat (LTR) from HIV-1
   6495..6620    +  misc_feature   HIV-1 Ψ: packaging signal of human immunodeficiency virus type 1
   6604..6967    +  CDS            HIV-1 gag (fragment): gag protein from human immunodeficiency virus 1; gag
   7113..7346    +  misc_feature   RRE: The Rev response element (RRE) of HIV-1 allows for Rev-dependent mRNA export from the nucleus to the cytoplasm.
   7723..7749    +  CDS            Rev (fragment): human immunodeficiency virus 1 (HIV-1) Rev protein; rev; enhances nuclear export of unspliced and incompletely spliced viral mRNAs
   7753..7993    +  promoter       U6 promoter: RNA polymerase III promoter for human U6 snRNA
   8023..8098    +  misc_RNA       gRNA scaffold: guide RNA scaffold for the Streptococcus pyogenes CRISPR/Cas9 system
   8154..8271    +  misc_feature   cPPT/CTS: central polypurine tract and central termination sequence of HIV-1
>Addgene plasmid #76576 | PIP4K2A gRNA (BRDN0001148000) | addgene full sequence | sequence record 186100 | Addgene Assembled Sequence
CCCGGGTGCAAAGATGGATAAAGTTTTAAACAGAGAGGAATCTTTGCAGCTAATGGACCTTCTAGGTCTT
GAAAGGAGTGGGAATTGGCTCCGGTGCCCGTCAGTGGGCAGAGCGCACATCGCCCACAGTCCCCGAGAAG
TTGGGGGGAGGGGTCGGCAATTGATCCGGTGCCTAGAGAAGGTGGCGCGGGGTAAACTGGGAAAGTGATG
TCGTGTACTGGCTCCGCCTTTTTCCCGAGGGTGGGGGAGAACCGTATATAAGTGCAGTAGTCGCCGTGAA
CGTTCTTTTTCGCAACGGGTTTGCCGCCAGAACACAGGTAAGTGCCGTGTGTGGTTCCCGCGGGCCTGGC
CTCTTTACGGGTTATGGCCCTTGCGTGCCTTGAATTACTTCCACCTGGCTGCAGTACGTGATTCTTGATC
CCGAGCTTCGGGTTGGAAGTGGGTGGGAGAGTTCGAGGCCTTGCGCTTAAGGAGCCCCTTCGCCTCGTGC
TTGAGTTGAGGCCTGGCCTGGGCGCTGGGGCCGCCGCGTGCGAATCTGGTGGCACCTTCGCGCCTGTCTC
GCTGCTTTCGATAAGTCTCTAGCCATTTAAAATTTTTGATGACCTGCTGCGACGCTTTTTTTCTGGCAAG
ATAGTCTTGTAAATGCGGGCCAAGATCTGCACACTGGTATTTCGGTTTTTGGGGCCGCGGGCGGCGACGG
GGCCCGTGCGTCCCAGCGCACATGTTCGGCGAGGCGGGGCCTGCGAGCGCGGCCACCGAGAATCGGACGG
GGGTAGTCTCAAGCTGGCCGGCCTGCTCTGGTGCCTGGCCTCGCGCCGCCGTGTATCGCCCCGCCCTGGG
CGGCAAGGCTGGCCCGGTCGGCACCAGTTGCGTGAGCGGAAAGATGGCCGCTTCCCGGCCCTGCTGCAGG
GAGCTCAAAATGGAGGACGCGGCGCTCGGGAGAGCGGGCGGGTGAGTCACCCACACAAAGGAAAAGGGCC
TTTCCGTCCTCAGCCGTCGCTTCATGTGACTCCACGGAGTACCGGGCGCCGTCCAGGCACCTCGATTAGT
TCTCGAGCTTTTGGAGTACGTCGTCTTTAGGTTGGGGGGAGGGGTTTTATGCGATGGAGTTTCCCCACAC
TGAGTGGGTGGAGACTGAAGTTAGGCCAGCTTGGCACTTGATGTAATTCTCCTTGGAATTTGCCCTTTTT
GAGTTTGGATCTTGGTTCATTCTCAAGCCTCAGACAGTGGTTCAAAGTTTTTTTCTTCCATTTCAGGTGT
CGTGACGTACGGCCACCATGACCGAGTACAAGCCCACGGTGCGCCTCGCCACCCGCGACGACGTCCCCAG
GGCCGTACGCACCCTCGCCGCCGCGTTCGCCGACTACCCCGCCACGCGCCACACCGTCGATCCGGACCGC
CACATCGAGCGGGTCACCGAGCTGCAAGAACTCTTCCTCACGCGCGTCGGGCTCGACATCGGCAAGGTGT
GGGTCGCGGACGACGGCGCCGCCGTGGCGGTCTGGACCACGCCGGAGAGCGTCGAAGCGGGGGCGGTGTT
CGCCGAGATCGGCCCGCGCATGGCCGAGTTGAGCGGTTCCCGGCTGGCCGCGCAGCAACAGATGGAAGGC
CTCCTGGCGCCGCACCGGCCCAAGGAGCCCGCGTGGTTCCTGGCCACCGTCGGAGTCTCGCCCGACCACC
AGGGCAAGGGTCTGGGCAGCGCCGTCGTGCTCCCCGGAGTGGAGGCGGCCGAGCGCGCCGGGGTGCCCGC
CTTCCTGGAGACCTCCGCGCCCCGCAACCTCCCCTTCTACGAGCGGCTCGGCTTCACCGTCACCGCCGAC
GTCGAGGTGCCCGAAGGACCGCGCACCTGGTGCATGACCCGCAAGCCCGGTGCCTGAACGCGTTAAGTCG
ACAATCAACCTCTGGATTACAAAATTTGTGAAAGATTGACTGGTATTCTTAACTATGTTGCTCCTTTTAC
GCTATGTGGATACGCTGCTTTAATGCCTTTGTATCATGCTATTGCTTCCCGTATGGCTTTCATTTTCTCC
TCCTTGTATAAATCCTGGTTGCTGTCTCTTTATGAGGAGTTGTGGCCCGTTGTCAGGCAACGTGGCGTGG
TGTGCACTGTGTTTGCTGACGCAACCCCCACTGGTTGGGGCATTGCCACCACCTGTCAGCTCCTTTCCGG
GACTTTCGCTTTCCCCCTCCCTATTGCCACGGCGGAACTCATCGCCGCCTGCCTTGCCCGCTGCTGGACA
GGGGCTCGGCTGTTGGGCACTGACAATTCCGTGGTGTTGTCGGGGAAATCATCGTCCTTTCCTTGGCTGC
TCGCCTGTGTTGCCACCTGGATTCTGCGCGGGACGTCCTTCTGCTACGTCCCTTCGGCCCTCAATCCAGC
GGACCTTCCTTCCCGCGGCCTGCTGCCGGCTCTGCGGCCTCTTCCGCGTCTTCGCCTTCGCCCTCAGACG
AGTCGGATCTCCCTTTGGGCCGCCTCCCCGCGTCGACTTTAAGACCAATGACTTACAAGGCAGCTGTAGA
TCTTAGCCACTTTTTAAAAGAAAAGGGGGGACTGGAAGGGCTAATTCACTCCCAACGAAGACAAGATCTG
CTTTTTGCTTGTACTGGGTCTCTCTGGTTAGACCAGATCTGAGCCTGGGAGCTCTCTGGCTAACTAGGGA
ACCCACTGCTTAAGCCTCAATAAAGCTTGCCTTGAGTGCTTCAAGTAGTGTGTGCCCGTCTGTTGTGTGA
CTCTGGTAACTAGAGATCCCTCAGACCCTTTTAGTCAGTGTGGAAAATCTCTAGCAGTACGTATAGTAGT
TCATGTCATCTTATTATTCAGTATTTATAACTTGCAAAGAAATGAATATCAGAGAGTGAGAGGAACTTGT
TTATTGCAGCTTATAATGGTTACAAATAAAGCAATAGCATCACAAATTTCACAAATAAAGCATTTTTTTC
ACTGCATTCTAGTTGTGGTTTGTCCAAACTCATCAATGTATCTTATCATGTCTGGCTCTAGCTATCCCGC
CCCTAACTCCGCCCATCCCGCCCCTAACTCCGCCCAGTTCCGCCCATTCTCCGCCCCATGGCTGACTAAT
TTTTTTTATTTATGCAGAGGCCGAGGCCGCCTCGGCCTCTGAGCTATTCCAGAAGTAGTGAGGAGGCTTT
TTTGGAGGCCTAGGGACGTACCCAATTCGCCCTATAGTGAGTCGTATTACGCGCGCTCACTGGCCGTCGT
TTTACAACGTCGTGACTGGGAAAACCCTGGCGTTACCCAACTTAATCGCCTTGCAGCACATCCCCCTTTC
GCCAGCTGGCGTAATAGCGAAGAGGCCCGCACCGATCGCCCTTCCCAACAGTTGCGCAGCCTGAATGGCG
AATGGG
[124 nt withheld, positions 3367-3490]
C
[91 nt withheld, positions 3492-3582]
A
[49 nt withheld, positions 3584-3632]
CCTTTGACGTTGGAGTCCACGTTCTTT
[37 nt withheld, positions 3660-3696]
ACCCTATCTCGGTCTATTCTTTTGATTTATAAGGGATTTTGCCGATTTCGGCCTATTGGTTAAAAAATGA
GCTGATTTAACAAAAATTTAACGCGAATTTTAACAAAATATTAACGCTTACAATTTAGGTGGCACTTTTC
GGGGAAATGTGCGCGGAACCCCTATTTGTTTATTTTTCTAAATACATTCAAATATGTATCCGCTCATGAG
ACAATAACCCTGATAAATGCTTCAATAATATTGAAAAAGGAAGAGTATGAGTATTCAACATTTCCGTGTC
GCCCTTATTCCCTTTTTTGCGGCATTTTGCCTTCCTGTTTTTGCTCACCCAGAAACGCTGGTGAAAGTAA
AAGATGCTGAAGATCAGTTGGGTGCACGAGTGGGTTACATCGAACTGGATCTCAACAGCGGTAAGATCCT
TGAGAGTTTTCGCCCCGAAGAACGTTTTCCAATGATGAGCACTTTTAAAGTTCTGCTATGTGGCGCGGTA
TTATCCCGTATTGACGCCGGGCAAGAGCAACTCGGTCGCCGCATACACTATTCTCAGAATGACTTGGTTG
AGTACTCACCAGTCACAGAAAAGCATCTTACGGATGGCATGACAGTAAGAGAATTATGCAGTGCTGCCAT
AACCATGAGTGATAACACTGCGGCCAACTTACTTCTGACAACGATCGGAGGACCGAAGGAGCTAACCGCT
TTTTTGCACAACATGGGGGATCATGTAACTCGCCTTGATCGTTGGGAACCGGAGCTGAATGAAGCCATAC
CAAACGACGAGCGTGACACCACGATGCCTGTAGCAATGGCAACAACGTTGCGCAAACTATTAACTGGCGA
ACTACTTACTCTAGCTTCCCGGCAACAATTAATAGACTGGATGGAGGCGGATAAAGTTGCAGGACCACTT
CTGCGCTCGGCCCTTCCGGCTGGCTGGTTTATTGCTGATAAATCTGGAGCCGGTGAGCGTGGGTCTCGCG
GTATCATTGCAGCACTGGGGCCAGATGGTAAGCCCTCCCGTATCGTAGTTATCTACACGACGGGGAGTCA
GGCAACTATGGATGAACGAAATAGACAGATCGCTGAGATAGGTGCCTCACTGATTAAGCATTGGTAACTG
TCAGACCAAGTTTACTCATATATACTTTAGATTGATTTAAAACTTCATTTTTAATTTAAAAGGATCTAGG
TGAAGATCCTTTTTGATAATCTCATGACCAAAATCCCTTAACGTGAGTTTTCGTTCCACTGAGCGTCAGA
CCCCGTAGAAAAGATCAAAGGATCTTCTTGAGATCCTTTTTTTCTGCGCGTAATCTGCTGCTTGCAAACA
AAAAAACCACCGCTACCAGCGGTGGTTTGTTTGCCGGATCAAGAGCTACCAACTCTTTTTCCGAAGGTAA
CTGGCTTCAGCAGAGCGCAGATACCAAATACTGTTCTTCTAGTGTAGCCGTAGTTAGGCCACCACTTCAA
GAACTCTGTAGCACCGCCTACATACCTCGCTCTGCTAATCCTGTTACCAGTGGCTGCTGCCAGTGGCGAT
AAGTCGTGTCTTACCGGGTTGGACTCAAGACGATAGTTACCGGATAAGGCGCAGCGGTCGGGCTGAACGG
GGGGTTCGTGCACACAGCCCAGCTTGGAGCGAACGACCTACACCGAACTGAGATACCTACAGCGTGAGCT
ATGAGAAAGCGCCACGCTTCCCGAAGGGAGAAAGGCGGACAGGTATCCGGTAAGCGGCAGGGTCGGAACA
GGAGAGCGCACGAGGGAGCTTCCAGGGGGAAACGCCTGGTATCTTTATAGTCCTGTCGGGTTTCGCCACC
TCTGACTTGAGCGTCGATTTTTGTGATGCTCGTCAGGGGGGCGGAGCCTATGGAAAAACGCCAGCAACGC
GGCCTTTTTACGGTTCCTGGCCTTTTGCTGGCCTTTTGCTCACATGTTCTTTCCTGCGTTATCCCCTGAT
TCTGTGGATAACCGTATTACCGCCTTTGAGTGAGCTGATACCGCTCGCCGCAGCCGAACGACCGAGCGCA
GCGAGTCAGTGAGCGAGGAAGCGGAAGAGCGCCCAATACGCAAACCGCCTCTCCCCGCGCGTTGGCCGAT
TCATTAATGCAGCTGGCACGACAGGTTTCCCGACTGGAAAGCGGGCAGTGAGCGCAACGCAATTAATGTG
AGTTAGCTCACTCATTAGGCACCCCAGGCTTTACACTTTATGCTTCCGGCTCGTATGTTGTGTGGAATTG
TGAGCGGATAACAATTTCACACAGGAAACAGCTATGACCATGATTACGCCAAGCGCGCAATTAACCCTCA
CTAAAGGGAACAAAAGCTGGAGCTGCAAGCTTAATGTAGTCTTATGCAATACTCTTGTAGTCTTGCAACA
TGGTAACGATGAGTTAGCAACATGCCTTACAAGGAGAGAAAAAGCACCGTGCATGCCGATTGGTGGAAGT
AAGGTGGTACGATCGTGCCTTATTAGGAAGGCAACAGACGGGTCTGACATGGATTGGACGAACCACTGAA
TTGCCGCATTGCAGAGATATTGTATTTAAGTGCCTAGCTCGATACATAAACGGGTCTCTCTGGTTAGACC
AGATCTGAGCCTGGGAGCTCTCTGGCTAACTAGGGAACCCACTGCTTAAGCCTCAATAAAGCTTGCCTTG
AGTGCTTCAAGTAGTGTGTGCCCGTCTGTTGTGTGACTCTGGTAACTAGAGATCCCTCAGACCCTTTTAG
TCAGTGTGGAAAATCTCTAGCAGTGGCGCCCGAACAGGGACTTGAAAGCGAAAGGGAAACCAGAGGAGCT
CTCTCGACGCAGGACTCGGCTTGCTGAAGCGCGCACGGCAAGAGGCGAGGGGCGGCGACTGGTGAGTACG
CCAAAAATTTTGACTAGCGGAGGCTAGAAGGAGAGAGATGGGTGCGAGAGCGTCAGTATTAAGCGGGGGA
GAATTAGATCGCGATGGGAAAAAATTCGGTTAAGGCCAGGGGGAAAGAAAAAATATAAATTAAAACATAT
AGTATGGGCAAGCAGGGAGCTAGAACGATTCGCAGTTAATCCTGGCCTGTTAGAAACATCAGAAGGCTGT
AGACAAATACTGGGACAGCTACAACCATCCCTTCAGACAGGATCAGAAGAACTTAGATCATTATATAATA
CAGTAGCAACCCTCTATTGTGTGCATCAAAGGATAGAGATAAAAGACACCAAGGAAGCTTTAGACAAGAT
AGAGGAAGAGCAAAACAAAAGTAAGACCACCGCACAGCAAGCGGCCGCTGATCTTCAGACCTGGAGGAGG
AGATATGAGGGACAATTGGAGAAGTGAATTATATAAATATAAAGTAGTAAAAATTGAACCATTAGGAGTA
GCACCCACCAAGGCAAAGAGAAGAGTGGTGCAGAGAGAAAAAAGAGCAGTGGGAATAGGAGCTTTGTTCC
TTGGGTTCTTGGGAGCAGCAGGAAGCACTATGGGCGCAGCGTCAATGACGCTGACGGTACAGGCCAGACA
ATTATTGTCTGGTATAGTGCAGCAGCAGAACAATTTGCTGAGGGCTATTGAGGCGCAACAGCATCTGTTG
CAACTCACAGTCTGGGGCATCAAGCAGCTCCAGGCAAGAATCCTGGCTGTGGAAAGATACCTAAAGGATC
AACAGCTCCTGGGGATTTGGGGTTGCTCTGGAAAACTCATTTGCACCACTGCTGTGCCTTGGAATGCTAG
TTGGAGTAATAAATCTCTGGAACAGATTTGGAATCACACGACCTGGATGGAGTGGGACAGAGAAATTAAC
AATTACACAAGCTTAATACACTCCTTAATTGAAGAATCGCAAAACCAGCAAGAAAAGAATGAACAAGAAT
TATTGGAATTAGATAAATGGGCAAGTTTGTGGAATTGGTTTAACATAACAAATTGGCTGTGGTATATAAA
ATTATTCATAATGATAGTAGGAGGCTTGGTAGGTTTAAGAATAGTTTTTGCTGTACTTTCTATAGTGAAT
AGAGTTAGGCAGGGATATTCACCATTATCGTTTCAGACCCACCTCCCAACCCCGAGGGGACCCAGAGAGG
GCCTATTTCCCATGATTCCTTCATATTTGCATATACGATACAAGGCTGTTAGAGAGATAATTAGAATTAA
TTTGACTGTAAACACAAAGATATTAGTACAAAATACGTGACGTAGAAAGTAATAATTTCTTGGGTAGTTT
GCAGTTTTAAAATTATGTTTTAAAATGGACTATCATATGCTTACCGTAACTTGAAAGTATTTCGATTTCT
TGGCTTTATATATCTTGTGGAAAGGACGAAACACCGACATAACAGGGATTTGAACAGTTTTAGAGCTAGA
AATAGCAAGTTAAAATAAGGCTAGTCCGTTATCAACTTGAAAAAGTGGCACCGAGTCGGTGCTTTTTTAA
GCTTGGCGTAACTAGATCTTGAGACAAATGGCAGTATTCATCCACAATTTTAAAAGAAAAGGGGGGATTG
GGGGGTACAGTGCAGGGGAAAGAATAGTAGACATAATAGCAACAGACATACAAACTAAAGAATTACAAAA
ACAAATTACAAAAATTCAAAATTTTCGGGTTTATTACAGGGACAGCAGAGATCCACTTTGGCGCCGGCTC
GAGGGGG
