>Addgene plasmid #76576 | PIP4K2A gRNA (BRDN0001148000) | depositor partial sequence | sequence record 144036 | Target Sequence
ACATAACAGGGATTTGAACA
