>Addgene plasmid #76576 | PIP4K2A gRNA (BRDN0001148000) | addgene partial sequence | sequence record 186099 | hU6-F
GTAGAAAGTAATAATTTCTTGGGTAGTTTGCAGTTTTAAAATTATGTTTTAAAATGGACTATCATATGCT
TACCGTAACTTGAAAGTATTTCGATTTCTTGGCTTTATATATCTTGTGGAAAGGACGAAACACCGACATA
ACAGGGATTTGAACAGTTTTAGAGCTAGAAATAGCAAGTTAAAATAAGGCTAGTCCGTTATCAACTTGAA
AAAGTGGCACCGAGTCGGTGCTTTTTTAAGCTTGGCGTAACTAGATCTTGAGACAAATGGCAGTATTCAT
CCACAATTTTAAAAGAAAAGGGGGGATTGGGGGGTACAGTGCAGGGGAAAGAATAGTAGACATAATAGCA
ACAGACATACAAACTAAAGAATTACAAAAACAAATTACAAAAATTCAAAATTTTCGGGTTTATTACAGGG
ACAGCAGAGATCCACTTTGGCGCCGGCTCGAGGGGGCCCGGGTGCAAAGATGGATAAAGTTTTAAACAGA
GAGGAATCTTTGCAGCTAATGGACCTTCTAGGTCTTGAAAGGAGTGGGAATTGGCTCCGGTGCCCGTCAG
TGGGCAGAGC
